Addgene plasmid #17052: ZE18 pwnt8 ORF1/2 myc
Depositing lab: Randall Moon. Depositing organization: University of Washington.
Backbone
  Vector backbone: pCS2+MT
  Backbone size w/o insert (bp): 4350
Growth in bacteria
  Bacterial resistance: Ampicillin, 100 μg/mL
  Growth temperature: 37°C
  Growth strain: DH5alpha
  Copy number: Unknown
Gene/Insert
  Gene/Insert name: wnt8 ORF1/2
  Species: D. rerio (zebrafish)
  Entrez Gene: wnt8a (a.k.a. wnt-8, wnt8, wnt8.1, wu:fa20e02, wu:fe05d07)
  Tag / fusion protein: 6xMyc (C terminal on backbone)
  Cloning method: Restriction Enzyme; 5′ cloning site BamHI (unknown if destroyed); 3′ cloning site ClaI (unknown if destroyed)
  Sequencing primers: 5′ SP6; 3′ T3
Terms and licenses: Academic/Nonprofit Terms; Industry Terms: Not Available to Industry
Depositor comments: wnt8 ORFs + IREs cloned into BamHI-ClaI sites of pCS2+MT. Adds 6 myc tags onto c-terminus of ORF2. For Sense RNA: cut with Asp718 I and transcribe with SP6 polymerase. Plasmid History: Species of Sequence Origin: Zebrafish.
How to cite: ZE18 pwnt8 ORF1/2 myc was a gift from Randall Moon (Addgene plasmid # 17052 ; http://n2t.net/addgene:17052 ; RRID:Addgene_17052)
