[The description below was written by a language model from this plasmid's Addgene catalogue record.]
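Description:
ZE18 pwnt8 ORF1/2 myc is a zebrafish wnt8 expression and in vitro transcription construct built in pCS2+MT, a roughly 4.35 kb member of the pCS2 vector family widely used in zebrafish and Xenopus embryology. It is propagated in E. coli under ampicillin selection; the record lists the copy number as unknown and gives no feature table, so backbone elements such as the replication origin and eukaryotic promoter are not itemised here. pCS2+ vectors generally combine a CMV-derived promoter for expression in vertebrate cells with an upstream SP6 promoter for synthesis of sense RNA and a downstream SV40 polyadenylation signal, and the "MT" version supplies a block of six Myc epitope tags.

The insert, cloned between the BamHI and ClaI sites, comes from the zebrafish wnt8a locus, which produces a bicistronic transcript containing two Wnt8 open reading frames. According to the depositor comments, both ORFs were cloned together with what the depositor writes as "IREs", presumably the sequence lying between the two coding regions, though the record does not define the term. The cloning places the backbone's six Myc tags in frame at the C-terminus of ORF2, so the second protein can be detected or immunoprecipitated with anti-Myc antibodies, while ORF1 is apparently untagged. The insert size is not stated.

The depositor notes that sense RNA is made from linearised template with SP6 polymerase, which points to the main use: generating synthetic wnt8 mRNA for embryo microinjection and gain-of-function studies of Wnt signalling, and for following translation of the second ORF from the native two-ORF arrangement.
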