>Addgene plasmid #17052 | ZE18 pwnt8 ORF1/2 myc | addgene partial sequence | sequence record 22863 | SP6 5'-ATTTAGGTGACACTATAG-3'
CAATGAACCCTTGCCAGATTTTTGCGTCGTTGGTTATGTCTATATGCTGTCACATACTGTCGTCAACAGC
ATGGTCTGTGAATAACTTCCTGATGACAGGACCAAAGGCTTATCTCGCATACACCAGCAGTGTACAAGCT
GGGGCTCAGAGTGGTATAGAAGAGTGCAAGCATCAGTTCGCATGGGACAGGTGGAACTGCCCGGAAAGCG
CACTGCAGTTATCGACGCATAAAGGCCTGCGGAGTGCCACCAGAGAGACCGCCTTTGTGCATGCTATAAG
TGCTGCTGGAGTTATGTACACTTTGACGAAAAACTGCAGCATGGGGGACTTCGAAAACTGTGGCTGTGAC
GACTCCAAGATCGGAAAAATGGGTGGTCGTGGTTGGGTTTGGGGAGGTTGCAGTGACAATGTTAACTTTG
GAGACAGAATTGCTAAACTATTTGTAGACGCGCTGGAAAATGGTCACGACTCTCGCGCCGCGGTCAACCT
GCATAACAACGAAGCTGGTCGACTTGCTGTTAAAGCAACGCTCAAAAGGACCTGTAAGTGTCATGGTTTG
TCTGGAAGCTGTAGTATTCAGACATGCTGGATGCAGCTTGCTGATTTCAGAGATATCGGCTCCTACCTAA
AAATCAAGCATGATCAAGCACGGAAGTTGGAGATGGATAAAATTCGGATGAGGGCAGGCAATAGCGCGG
